Addgene plasmid #52975: pUAST-SIK3 T196E
Purpose: insect expression of SIK3 T196E constitutively active mutant
Depositing lab: Marc Montminy & Biao Wang. Depositing organization: Salk Institute for Biological Studies. Publication: A hormone-dependent module regulating energy balance. Wang B, Moya N, Niessen S, Hoover H, Mihaylova MM, Shaw RJ, Yates JR 3rd, Fischer WH, Thomas JB, Montminy M. Cell. 2011 May 13;145(4):596-606. doi: 10.1016/j.cell.2011.04.013. PubMed 21565616.
Backbone
  Vector backbone: pUAST
  Backbone size w/o insert (bp): 8904
  Vector type: Insect Expression
Growth in bacteria
  Bacterial resistance: Ampicillin, 100 μg/mL
  Growth temperature: 37°C
  Growth strain: DH5alpha
  Copy number: Unknown
Gene/Insert
  Gene/Insert name: SIK3 (alt name: Salt-inducible kinase 3)
  Species: D. melanogaster (fly)
  Mutation: T196E constitutively active mutant
  Entrez Gene: Sik3 (a.k.a. Dmel_CG42856, CG15072, CG18604, CG42856, Dmel\CG42856, Dmel_CG15072, Dmel_CG18604, EMK/KIAA0999, SIK, SIK3)
  Promoter: Hsp70
  Tag / fusion protein: HA (N terminal on insert)
  Cloning method: Restriction Enzyme; 5′ cloning site NotI (not destroyed); 3′ cloning site NotI (not destroyed)
  Sequencing primers: 5′ pCasper-hs; 3′ SV40pA-R
Terms and licenses: Academic/Nonprofit Terms; Industry Terms: Not Available to Industry
How to cite: pUAST-SIK3 T196E was a gift from Marc Montminy & Biao Wang (Addgene plasmid # 52975 ; http://n2t.net/addgene:52975 ; RRID:Addgene_52975)
