[The description below was written by a language model from this plasmid's Addgene catalogue record.]
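Description:
pUAST-SIK3 T196E is an insect expression plasmid built on the pUAST backbone (about 8.9 kb without insert), the classic Drosophila vector for GAL4/UAS-driven transgene expression. It is propagated in E. coli under ampicillin selection; the record lists copy number as unknown and includes no feature table, so the backbone elements can only be described in general terms. pUAST is generally known to place a cloned gene downstream of GAL4-binding upstream activating sequences fused to a minimal Hsp70 promoter, followed by an SV40 polyadenylation signal. This matches the Hsp70 promoter listed in the record and the sequencing primers named for the hs promoter region and the SV40 polyA. The standard backbone also carries P-element ends and a mini-white eye-colour marker for germline transformation of flies, although these parts are not itemised here.

The insert is Drosophila melanogaster Sik3 (salt-inducible kinase 3), cloned as a NotI fragment with both sites retained, so its orientation cannot be inferred from the cloning sites alone. It carries an N-terminal HA epitope tag for detection or immunoprecipitation. The T196E substitution replaces a threonine with a glutamate and is described by the depositors as making the kinase constitutively active. This is consistent with a phosphomimetic change, although the record does not spell out the mechanism.

The stated purpose is insect expression of constitutively active SIK3. In practice, such a construct allows tissue- or stage-specific expression when combined with a GAL4 driver, in transgenic flies or in cultured insect cells co-expressing GAL4. The associated publication concerns a hormone-dependent module regulating energy balance, suggesting it was used to test the consequences of persistent SIK3 activity in that pathway.
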