>Addgene plasmid #52975 | pUAST-SIK3 T196E | addgene partial sequence | sequence record 83531 | pCasper-hs 5'-GCAACTACTGAAATCTGCCAAG-3'
ACTCTGAATAGGGAATTGGGAATTCGTTAACAGATCTGCGGCCGCATGTACCCATACGATGTTCCAGATT
ACGCCATGCTACCCATACGATGTTCCAGATTACGCCATGGAATTCATGGCCACCACACCAACGGCTGGGC
CAGCAGCAGCTCCTCCAACGTCCTCAACGCCGCAGAACTACAAGGTGCCATCGACCAGCAAGATATCCGT
GGACAAGCTCCTCCGGGTCGGCTACTATGAGCTGGAGAAGACCATCGGCAAGGGCAACTTTGCAGTGGTC
AAGCTGGCTACCAACATTGTGACCAAGACAAAGGTGGCCATCAAGATCATAGACAAAACATGTCTGAACG
AGGAGTACCTGAACAAGACGTTCCGCGAGATAGCGATCCTTAAATCGCTGCGGCATCCACACATCACGCG
ATTGTACGAGGTGATGGAGTCGCAGTCGATGATCTATCTGGTCACCGAGTACGCGCCAAACGGGGAGATC
TTCGACCATCTGGTGGCCAATGGCAGGATGAAGGAGCCGGAGGCGGCACGTGTCTTCACCCAACTCGTCT
CGGCCGTTCACTACTGCCACCGGCGCGGGGTGGTGCATCGCGATCTCAAGGCCGAGAATGTCCTTCTCGA
CAAGGACATGAACATCAAGCTTGCCGACTTTGGCTTTAGTAATCACTATGAAGAGGGTGCCACCTTAAAA
GAGTG
