>Addgene plasmid #52975 | pUAST-SIK3 T196E | addgene partial sequence | sequence record 84543 | SV40-splice-R2 5'-CACAAACAATTAGAATCAGTAG-3'
CTTAAATTTTATATTTACCTTAGAGCTTTAAATCTCTGTAGGTAGTTTGTCCAATTATGTCACACCACAG
AAGTAAGGTTCCTTCACAAAGATCCTCTAGAGGTACCCTCGAGCCGCGGCCGCTTATAATATTTTAGTTA
GCCTCTCTAACGCACCTGGCGGTCTCTCGGTGACCGTGAGCAATCCTGTTCGCCGCTGCCGCATATTGGA
GGAGGTAGTTGGCGCCTGGGACTGTGATCCTGCTCCTGATCCATGTGCTACGGATAGATCCTCCGTGCAG
CCCACCGTATGGCGCTGGGTGCCTCCACGCTTTTGCATATAGCTTTGCAGCTCCTCGTTGCATTCGCCGG
TGGCATTCTCCTGGCAGCATTGCATCTGCGCCACCGACTGTTCGTTGAGCGGCGACAGCTCCTGCACTGC
CAAAGGATCTGTGCCGCAATTCGGATTGATATAGTACCCGGCCGTGTCCATTTGCTGACCCTGAGCTGGA
CCCACAACGGTGCCCGTGGCGGGATAGTAGATGTGAAGATTTGCCCCGCCGTCTGAGGCACGACGCCCAA
ATGAGCTGGCTCCCATAACAACGGGCGGCTTGAGCAAATGCTGATCCTTGATGGTGAGGTTGTGCAGGGG
TTGGTTCTGCAGCATGGGCAGATTAACTGGATAGTAGGGAACTGGCTGAGTGGGATCGCTGCACTGCGGT
GGACACTTGAAGTCGATGGGCGGCACATTGGGATTAGCCAGCGCCTGCTCGTGGGCCACATCGCCGGGTC
CCACTGTATGGCGTCTGGTATTCGCACCATTGACACCTCCACCAGCGTGTGCACTCAAATGCTGCGCATT
AACAGG
